>Addgene plasmid #176784 | pEE027 | addgene full sequence | sequence record 349073 | Addgene NGS Result
GGCAACAGCTGATTGCCCTTCACCGCCTGGCCCTGAGAGAGTTGCAGCAAGCGGTCCACGCTGGTTTGCC
CCAGCAGGCGAAAATCCTGTTTGATGGTGGTTAACGGCGGGATATAACATGAGCTGTCTTCGGTATCGTC
GTATCCCACTACCGAGATATCCGCACCAACGCGCAGCCCGGACTCGGTAATGGCGCGCATTGCGCCCAGC
GCCATCTGATCGTTGGCAACCAGCATCGCAGTGGGAACGATGCCCTCATTCAGCATTTGCATGGTTTGTT
GAAAACCGGACATGGCACTCCAGTCGCCTTCCCGTTCCGCTATCGGCTGAATTTGATTGCGAGTGAGATA
TTTATGCCAGCCAGCCAGACGCAGACGCGCCGAGACAGAACTTAATGGGCCCGCTAACAGCGCGATTTGC
TGGTGACCCAATGCGACCAGATGCTCCACGCCCAGTCGCGTACCGTCTTCATGGGAGAAAATAATACTGT
TGATGGGTGTCTGGTCAGAGACATCAAGAAATAACGCCGGAACATTAGTGCAGGCAGCTTCCACAGCAAT
GGCATCCTGGTCATCCAGCGGATAGTTAATGATCAGCCCACTGACGCGTTGCGCGAGAAGATTGTGCACC
GCCGCTTTACAGGCTTCGACGCCGCTTCGTTCTACCATCGACACCACCACGCTGGCACCCAGTTGATCGG
CGCGAGATTTAATCGCCGCGACAATTTGCGACGGCGCGTGCAGGGCCAGACTGGAGGTGGCAACGCCAAT
CAGCAACGACTGTTTGCCCGCCAGTTGTTGTGCCACGCGGTTGGGAATGTAATTCAGCTCCGCCATCGCC
GCTTCCACTTTTTCCCGCGTTTTCGCAGAAACGTGGCTGGCCTGGTTCACCACGCGGGAAACGGTCTGAT
AAGAGACACCGGCATACTCTGCGACATCGTATAACGTTACTGGTTTCACATTCACCACCCTGAATTGACT
CTCTTCCGGGCGCTATCATGCCATACCGCGAAAGGTTTTGCGCCATTCGATGGTGTCCGGGATCTCGACG
CTCTCCCTTATGCGACTCCTGCATTAGGAAGCAGCCCAGTAGTAGGTTGAGGCCGTTGAGCACCGCCGCC
GCAAGGAATGGTGCATGCAAGGAGATGGCGCCCAACAGTCCCCCGGCCACGGGGCCTGCCACCATACCCA
CGCCGAAACAAGCGCTCATGAGCCCGAAGTGGCGAGCCCGATCTTCCCCATCGGTGATGTCGGCGATATA
GGCGCCAGCAACCGCACCTGTGGCGCCGGTGATGCCGGCCACGATGCGTCCGGCGTAGAGGATCGAGATC
TCGATCCCGCGAAATTAATACGACTCACTATAGGGGAATTGTGAGCGGATAACAATTCCCCTCTAGAAAT
AATTTTGTTTAACTTTAAGAAGGAGATATACATATGATTGTGCTGCTGCTTAACTTCGACGTGGAATATA
AACGTATCAAATTCAACGGTGACTATATTGACATCTACAAACCTAAAGCCGAAGGTAACTACCCGTTCGT
TATCTTTTCTGGTGGCATGAACTCCCCATCCTCGCGTTACGAATCTTTCGGTAAGTTCCTGGCTAGTAAC
GGTTTCATCACCATTATCCCGGATTACAAAGGTTGGCTCTTCCTGCTGCTGATTCCGCTGAAGATCCTGC
GCATCATCGATAACTTAAATAAAATCGACTCTAGCATTAAGAACGAAGGCTGCCTCGGGGGCCACAGTCT
GGGCGCGTACTTCAGTATGATCGTCTCCTATAAGCGTTCTAGCGTGAAATGCCTGTTCCTCTTCTCTCCG
CCGGCGTTATTCCTGAACTACTCTAAAATTAAAGTGCCGGTTCTCATCTTCGCCGGTACCAACGATGAAA
TCACGAAATTTGAAGCGAACCAGAAAATTATCTATGAACACCTGAAAACTCAGAAAAAACTGGTTCTGAT
TGAGGGTGGTAATCACAACGGTTATATGGATCGTTGGGATTTCGTCGAGGCGCTGACTGATGGTTACCTC
GGTATCGAGCACAAAAAGCAGCTGGAAATTGTTCGCGATTCCGTTCTGAAGTTCCTGAAAGAAATCTTAC
TGAAACTCGAGCACCACCACCACCACCACTGAGATCCGGCTGCTAACAAAGCCCGAAAGGAAGCTGAGTT
GGCTGCTGCCACCGCTGAGCAATAACTAGCATAACCCCTTGGGGCCTCTAAACGGGTCTTGAGGGGTTTT
TTGCTGAAAGGAGGAACTATATCCGGATTGGCGAATGGG
[124 nt withheld, positions 2280-2403]
C
[91 nt withheld, positions 2405-2495]
A
[49 nt withheld, positions 2497-2545]
CCTTTGACGTTGGAGTCCACGTTCTTT
[37 nt withheld, positions 2573-2609]
ACCCTATCTCGGTCTATTCTTTTGATTTATAAGGGATTTTGCCGATTTCGGCCTATTGGTTAAAAAATGA
GCTGATTTAACAAAAATTTAACGCGAATTTTAACAAAATATTAACGCTTACAATTTAGGTGGCACTTTTC
GGGGAAATGTGCGCGGAACCCCTATTTGTTTATTTTTCTAAATACATTCAAATATGTATCCGCTCATGAG
ACAATAACCCTGATAAATGCTTCAATAATATTGAAAAAGGAAGAGTATGAGTATTCAACATTTCCGTGTC
GCCCTTATTCCCTTTTTTGCGGCATTTTGCCTTCCTGTTTTTGCTCACCCAGAAACGCTGGTGAAAGTAA
AAGATGCTGAAGATCAGTTGGGTGCACGAGTGGGTTACATCGAACTGGATCTCAACAGCGGTAAGATCCT
TGAGAGTTTTCGCCCCGAAGAACGTTTTCCAATGATGAGCACTTTTAAAGTTCTGCTATGTGGCGCGGTA
TTATCCCGTATTGACGCCGGGCAAGAGCAACTCGGTCGCCGCATACACTATTCTCAGAATGACTTGGTTG
AGTACTCACCAGTCACAGAAAAGCATCTTACGGATGGCATGACAGTAAGAGAATTATGCAGTGCTGCCAT
AACCATGAGTGATAACACTGCGGCCAACTTACTTCTGACAACGATCGGAGGACCGAAGGAGCTAACCGCT
TTTTTGCACAACATGGGGGATCATGTAACTCGCCTTGATCGTTGGGAACCGGAGCTGAATGAAGCCATAC
CAAACGACGAGCGTGACACCACGATGCCTGCAGCAATGGCAACAACGTTGCGCAAACTATTAACTGGCGA
ACTACTTACTCTAGCTTCCCGGCAACAATTAATAGACTGGATGGAGGCGGATAAAGTTGCAGGACCACTT
CTGCGCTCGGCCCTTCCGGCTGGCTGGTTTATTGCTGATAAATCTGGAGCCGGTGAGCGTGGGTCTCGCG
GTATCATTGCAGCACTGGGGCCAGATGGTAAGCCCTCCCGTATCGTAGTTATCTACACGACGGGGAGTCA
GGCAACTATGGATGAACGAAATAGACAGATCGCTGAGATAGGTGCCTCACTGATTAAGCATTGGTAACTG
TCAGACCAAGTTTACTCATATATACTTTAGATTGATTTAAAACTTCATTTTTAATTTAAAAGGATCTAGG
TGAAGATCCTTTTTGATAATCTCATGACCAAAATCCCTTAACGTGAGTTTTCGTTCCACTGAGCGTCAGA
CCCCGTAGAAAAGATCAAAGGATCTTCTTGAGATCCTTTTTTTCTGCGCGTAATCTGCTGCTTGCAAACA
AAAAAACCACCGCTACCAGCGGTGGTTTGTTTGCCGGATCAAGAGCTACCAACTCTTTTTCCGAAGGTAA
CTGGCTTCAGCAGAGCGCAGATACCAAATACTGTCCTTCTAGTGTAGCCGTAGTTAGGCCACCACTTCAA
GAACTCTGTAGCACCGCCTACATACCTCGCTCTGCTAATCCTGTTACCAGTGGCTGCTGCCAGTGGCGAT
AAGTCGTGTCTTACCGGGTTGGACTCAAGACGATAGTTACCGGATAAGGCGCAGCGGTCGGGCTGAACGG
GGGGTTCGTGCACACAGCCCAGCTTGGAGCGAACGACCTACACCGAACTGAGATACCTACAGCGTGAGCT
ATGAGAAAGCGCCACGCTTCCCGAAGGGAGAAAGGCGGACAGGTATCCGGTAAGCGGCAGGGTCGGAACA
GGAGAGCGCACGAGGGAGCTTCCAGGGGGAAACGCCTGGTATCTTTATAGTCCTGTCGGGTTTCGCCACC
TCTGACTTGAGCGTCGATTTTTGTGATGCTCGTCAGGGGGGCGGAGCCTATGGAAAAACGCCAGCAACGC
GGCCTTTTTACGGTTCCTGGCCTTTTGCTGGCCTTTTGCTCACATGTTCTTTCCTGCGTTATCCCCTGAT
TCTGTGGATAACCGTATTACCGCCTTTGAGTGAGCTGATACCGCTCGCCGCAGCCGAACGACCGAGCGCA
GCGAGTCAGTGAGCGAGGAAGCGGAAGAGCGCCTGATGCGGTATTTTCTCCTTACGCATCTGTGCGGTAT
TTCACACCGCAATGGTGCACTCTCAGTACAATCTGCTCTGATGCCGCATAGTTAAGCCAGTATACACTCC
GCTATCGCTACGTGACTGGGTCATGGCTGCGCCCCGACACCCGCCAACACCCGCTGACGCGCCCTGACGG
GCTTGTCTGCTCCCGGCATCCGCTTACAGACAAGCTGTGACCGTCTCCGGGAGCTGCATGTGTCAGAGGT
TTTCACCGTCATCACCGAAACGCGCGAGGCAGCTGCGGTAAAGCTCATCAGCGTGGTCGTGAAGCGATTC
ACAGATGTCTGCCTGTTCATCCGCGTCCAGCTCGTTGAGTTTCTCCAGAAGCGTTAATGTCTGGCTTCTG
ATAAAGCGGGCCATGTTAAGGGCGGTTTTTTCCTGTTTGGTCACTGATGCCTCCGTGTAAGGGGGATTTC
TGTTCATGGGGGTAATGATACCGATGAAACGAGAGAGGATGCTCACGATACGGGTTACTGATGATGAACA
TGCCCGGTTACTGGAACGTTGTGAGGGTAAACAACTGGCGGTATGGATGCGGCGGGACCAGAGAAAAATC
ACTCAGGGTCAATGCCAGCGCTTCGTTAATACAGATGTAGGTGTTCCACAGGGTAGCCAGCAGCATCCTG
CGATGCAGATCCGGAACATAATGGTGCAGGGCGCTGACTTCCGCGTTTCCAGACTTTACGAAACACGGAA
ACCGAAGACCATTCATGTTGTTGCTCAGGTCGCAGACGTTTTGCAGCAGCAGTCGCTTCACGTTCGCTCG
CGTATCGGTGATTCATTCTGCTAACCAGTAAGGCAACCCCGCCAGCCTAGCCGGGTCCTCAACGACAGGA
GCACGATCATGCGCACCCGTGGGGCCGCCATGCCGGCGATAATGGCCTGCTTCTCGCCGAAACGTTTGGT
GGCGGGACCAGTGACGAAGGCTTGAGCGAGGGCGTGCAAGATTCCGAATACCGCAAGCGACAGGCCGATC
ATCGTCGCGCTCCAGCGAAAGCGGTCCTCGCCGAAAATGACCCAGAGCGCTGCCGGCACCTGTCCTACGA
GTTGCATGATAAAGAAGACAGTCATAAGTGCGGCGACGATAGTCATGCCCCGCGCCCACCGGAAGGAGCT
GACTGGGTTGAAGGCTCTCAAGGGCATCGGTCGAGATCCCGGTGCCTAATGAGTGAGCTAACTTACATTA
ATTGCGTTGCGCTCACTGCCCGCTTTCCAGTCGGGAAACCTGTCGTGCCAGCTGCATTAATGAATCGGCC
AACGCGCGGGGAGAGGCGGTTTGCGTATTGGGCGCCAGGGTGGTTTTTCTTTTCACCAGTGAGACG
Features (pLannotate 1.2.2; 18 found; start..end, strand, type, name):
    960..1037    -  promoter       lacI promoter: lacI
   1045..1324    -  CDS            TcR (fragment): tetracycline efflux protein; tet; confers resistance to tetracycline
   1346..1364    +  promoter       T7 promoter: promoter for bacteriophage T7 RNA polymerase
   1365..1389    +  protein_bind   lac operator: The lac repressor binds to the lac operator to inhibit transcription in E. coli. This inhibition can be relieved by adding lactose or isopropyl-β-D-thiogalactopyranoside (IPTG). lac repressor encoded by lacI
   1404..1426    +  RBS            RBS: efficient ribosome binding site from bacteriophage T7 gene 10 (Olins and Rangwala, 1989)
   2112..2129    +  CDS            9xHis (fragment): 9xHis affinity tag
   2139..2188    +  CDS            SET1 (fragment): solubility-enhancement tag derived from T7 phage gene 10B
   2196..2243    +  terminator     T7 terminator: transcription terminator for bacteriophage T7 RNA polymerase
   2280..2708    +  rep_origin     f1 ori (sequence partly withheld): f1 bacteriophage origin of replication; arrow indicates direction of (+) strand synthesis
   2761..2865    +  promoter       AmpR promoter: bla
   2866..3726    +  CDS            AmpR: β-lactamase; bla; confers resistance to ampicillin, carbenicillin, and related antibiotics
   3897..4485    +  rep_origin     ori: high-copy-number ColE1/pMB1/pBR322/pUC origin of replication
   4671..4810    -  misc_feature   bom: basis of mobility region from pBR322
   4912..5103    -  CDS            rop: Rop protein, which maintains plasmids at low copy number; rop
   5120..5500    +  CDS            YPB1_ECOLX: Protein predicted: Swiss-Prot protein existence level 4. From Escherichia coli.
   5572..5863    -  CDS            TcR (fragment): tetracycline efflux protein; tet; confers resistance to tetracycline
   5878..5899    -  protein_bind   CAP binding site: CAP binding activates transcription in the presence of cAMP. E. coli catabolite activator protein
   5912..959     -  CDS            lacI (across the origin): lac repressor; lacI; The lac repressor binds to the lac operator to inhibit transcription in E. coli. This inhibition can be relieved by adding lactose or isopropyl-β-D-thiogalactopyranoside (IPTG).
