[The description below was written by a language model from this plasmid's Addgene catalogue record and pLannotate feature annotations shown in this document.]
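Description:
pEE027 is a bacterial expression plasmid built on the pET21b(+) backbone. It carries a codon-optimized open reading frame for a putative thermophilic poly(ethylene terephthalate) hydrolase, designated "304", that was identified in an environmental sample (YNP11_222720). The roughly 670 bp insert was cloned between the NdeI and XhoI sites, which places it in frame with the backbone-encoded C-terminal 6xHis tag for affinity purification. The automated annotation does not label the insert itself. It falls in the unannotated interval between the ribosome binding site and the His-tag, which the software scored as a fragment of a longer His tag.

Expression follows the standard pET arrangement. A T7 promoter followed immediately by a lac operator drives transcription, the T7 gene 10 ribosome binding site directs translation, and a T7 terminator closes the cassette. The plasmid also carries lacI under its own promoter, so the lac repressor keeps the cassette off until IPTG or lactose is added. Expression requires a host that supplies T7 RNA polymerase. Cloning strains such as DH5alpha serve only for propagation.

The plasmid is maintained through a ColE1/pBR322-type origin with the associated bom and rop elements. The catalogue lists it as high copy, although rop normally moderates copy number. Selection is by ampicillin resistance from the bla gene, and an f1 origin allows single-stranded DNA production. The short tetracycline-resistance fragments, the solubility-tag fragment and the predicted E. coli ORF flagged in the table are most likely pBR322-derived backbone remnants or partial matches rather than functional parts. The construct is one candidate from a survey of natural sequence diversity for thermotolerant PET-degrading enzyme scaffolds, and it is intended for recombinant production and characterization of the enzyme.
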