Addgene plasmid #176784: pEE027
Purpose: Encodes codon optimized putative thermophilic PET hydrolase enzyme for bacterial expression
Depositing lab: Gregg Beckham. Depositing organization: National Laboratory of the Rockies (NLR). Publication: Sourcing thermotolerant poly(ethylene terephthalate) hydrolase scaffolds from natural diversity. Erickson E, Gado JE, Avilan L, Bratti F, Brizendine RK, Cox PA, Gill R, Graham R, Kim DJ, Konig G, Michener WE, Poudel S, Ramirez KJ, Shakespeare TJ, Zahn M, Boyd ES, Payne CM, DuBois JL, Pickford AR, Beckham GT, McGeehan JE. Nat Commun. 2022 Dec 21;13(1):7850. doi: 10.1038/s41467-022-35237-x. PubMed 36543766.
Backbone
  Vector backbone: pET21b(+)
  Backbone manufacturer: EMD Biosciences
  Backbone size w/o insert (bp): 5366
  Vector type: Bacterial Expression
Growth in bacteria
  Bacterial resistance: Ampicillin, 100 μg/mL
  Growth temperature: 37°C
  Growth strain: DH5alpha
  Copy number: High Copy
Gene/Insert
  Gene/Insert name: 304 (alt name: Environmental sample YNP11_222720)
  Species: Environmental sample
  Insert size (bp): 669
  Promoter: T7
  Tag / fusion protein: 6xHis (C terminal on backbone)
  Cloning method: Restriction Enzyme; 5′ cloning site NdeI (unknown if destroyed); 3′ cloning site XhoI (unknown if destroyed)
  Sequencing primers: 5′ T7 For; 3′ T7 Rev
Terms and licenses: Academic/Nonprofit Terms; Industry Terms: Not Available to Industry
Depositor comments: Accession Number YNP11_222720
How to cite: pEE027 was a gift from Gregg Beckham (Addgene plasmid # 176784 ; http://n2t.net/addgene:176784 ; RRID:Addgene_176784)
