>Addgene plasmid #176784 | pEE027 | depositor partial sequence | sequence record 342623 | Insert (including NdeI and XhoI sites)
CATATGATTGTGCTGCTGCTTAACTTCGACGTGGAATATAAACGTATCAAATTCAACGGTGACTATATTG
ACATCTACAAACCTAAAGCCGAAGGTAACTACCCGTTCGTTATCTTTTCTGGTGGCATGAACTCCCCATC
CTCGCGTTACGAATCTTTCGGTAAGTTCCTGGCTAGTAACGGTTTCATCACCATTATCCCGGATTACAAA
GGTTGGCTCTTCCTGCTGCTGATTCCGCTGAAGATCCTGCGCATCATCGATAACTTAAATAAAATCGACT
CTAGCATTAAGAACGAAGGCTGCCTCGGGGGCCACAGTCTGGGCGCGTACTTCAGTATGATCGTCTCCTA
TAAGCGTTCTAGCGTGAAATGCCTGTTCCTCTTCTCTCCGCCGGCGTTATTCCTGAACTACTCTAAAATT
AAAGTGCCGGTTCTCATCTTCGCCGGTACCAACGATGAAATCACGAAATTTGAAGCGAACCAGAAAATTA
TCTATGAACACCTGAAAACTCAGAAAAAACTGGTTCTGATTGAGGGTGGTAATCACAACGGTTATATGGA
TCGTTGGGATTTCGTCGAGGCGCTGACTGATGGTTACCTCGGTATCGAGCACAAAAAGCAGCTGGAAATT
GTTCGCGATTCCGTTCTGAAGTTCCTGAAAGAAATCTTACTGAAACTCGAG
